Addgene plasmid #56385: mVenus-CD36-C-10
Purpose: Localization: Membrane, Excitation: 515, Emission: 528
Depositing lab: Michael Davidson. Depositing organization: Florida State University, Tallahassee.
Backbone
  Vector backbone: mVenus-C1
  Backbone size w/o insert (bp): 4750
  Vector type: Mammalian Expression
  Selectable markers: Neomycin (select with G418)
Growth in bacteria
  Bacterial resistance: Kanamycin, 50 μg/mL
  Growth temperature: 37°C
  Growth strain: DH5alpha
  Copy number: High Copy
Gene/Insert
  Gene/Insert name: CD36 (alt name: NM_001127444.1)
  Species: H. sapiens (human)
  Entrez Gene: CD36 (a.k.a. BDPLT10, CHDS7, FAT, GP3B, GP4, GPIV, PASIV, SCARB3)
  Promoter: CMV
  Tag / fusion protein: mVenus (N terminal on backbone)
  Cloning method: Unknown
  Sequencing primers: 5′ CMV-F; 3′ SV40pA-R
Terms and licenses: Academic/Nonprofit Terms; Industry Terms
Depositor comments: . Excitation = 515; Emission = 528
How to cite: mVenus-CD36-C-10 was a gift from Michael Davidson (Addgene plasmid # 56385 ; http://n2t.net/addgene:56385 ; RRID:Addgene_56385)
