[The description below was written by a language model from this plasmid's Addgene catalogue record.]
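Description:
mVenus-CD36-C-10 is a mammalian expression plasmid built on the mVenus-C1 backbone (about 4.75 kb without the insert), a fluorescent protein fusion vector in which the gene of interest is placed downstream of the fluorescent protein coding sequence. It is maintained in E. coli as a high-copy plasmid under kanamycin selection, and it carries a neomycin resistance marker so that transfected mammalian cells can be selected with G418. The record does not include a feature table, so the origin of replication and other backbone elements are not itemised. The 3′ sequencing primer anneals to an SV40 polyadenylation region, which implies an SV40 poly(A) signal downstream of the fusion cassette.

The payload is human CD36, a cell-surface scavenger receptor and fatty acid translocase also known as platelet glycoprotein IV. It is expressed from the CMV promoter, a strong constitutive promoter in most mammalian cell lines. mVenus, a monomeric yellow variant of GFP, is fused to the N terminus of CD36 and is contributed by the backbone. The "C-10" in the name probably refers to the C-type vector configuration and a 10-residue linker between the two proteins, but the record does not state this, and the cloning method is listed as unknown.

The stated purpose is membrane localization. The fusion acts as a yellow fluorescent marker of CD36 distribution in live or fixed mammalian cells, with excitation near 515 nm and emission near 528 nm. It suits fluorescence microscopy of the plasma membrane and of CD36 trafficking, alone or combined with spectrally distinct fluorescent fusions.
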