>Addgene plasmid #56385 | mVenus-CD36-C-10 | depositor partial sequence | sequence record 87280 | insert sequence
GACGTCAGATCCGCTAGCGCTACCGGTCGCCACCATGGTGAGCAAGGGCGAGGAGCTGTTCACCGGGGTG
GTGCCCATCCTGGTCGAGCTGGACGGCGACGTAAACGGCCACAAGTTCAGCGTGTCCGGCGAGGGCGAGG
GCGATGCCACCTACGGCAAGCTGACCCTGAAGCTGATCTGCACCACCGGCAAGCTGCCCGTGCCCTGGCC
CACCCTCGTGACCACCCTGGGCTACGGCCTGCAGTGCTTCGCCCGCTACCCCGACCACATGAAGCAGCAC
GACTTCTTCAAGTCCGCCATGCCCGAAGGCTACGTCCAGGAGCGCACCATCTTCTTCAAGGACGACGGCA
ACTACAAGACCCGCGCCGAGGTGAAGTTCGAGGGCGACACCCTGGTGAACCGCATCGAGCTGAAGGGCAT
CGACTTCAAGGAGGACGGCAACATCCTGGGGCACAAGCTGGAGTACAACTACAACAGCCACAACGTCTAT
ATCACCGCCGACAAGCAGAAGAACGGCATCAAGGCCAACTTCAAGATCCGCCACAACATCGAGGACGGCG
GCGTGCAGCTCGCCGACCACTACCAGCAGAACACCCCCATCGGCGACGGCCCCGTGCTGCTGCCCGACAA
CCACTACCTGAGCTACCAGTCCAAGCTGAGCAAAGACCCCAACGAGAAGCGCGATCACATGGTCCTGCTG
GAGTTCGTGACCGCCGCCGGGATCACTCTCGGCATGGACGAGCTGTACAAGTCCGGACTCAGATCTGGCA
GCAGTGGAGGTGGCTGTGACCGGAACTGTGGGCTCATCGCTGGGGCTGTCATTGGTGCTGTCCTGGCTGT
GTTTGGAGGTATTCTAATGCCAGTTGGAGACCTGCTTATCCAGAAGACAATTAAAAAGCAAGTTGTCCTC
GAAGAAGGTACAATTGCTTTTAAAAATTGGGTTAAAACAGGCACAGAAGTTTACAGACAGTTTTGGATCT
TTGATGTGCAAAATCCACAGGAAGTGATGATGAACAGCAGCAACATTCAAGTTAAGCAAAGAGGTCCTTA
TACGTACAGAGTTCGTTTTCTAGCCAAGGAAAATGTAACCCAGGACGCTGAGGACAACACAGTCTCTTTC
CTGCAGCCCAATGGTGCCATCTTCGAACCTTCACTATCAGTTGGAACAGAGGCTGACAACTTCACAGTTC
TCAATCTGGCTGTGGCAGCTGCATCCCATATCTATCAAAATCAATTTGTTCAAATGATCCTCAATTCACT
TATTAACAAGTCAAAATCTTCTATGTTCCAAGTCAGAACTTTGAGAGAACTGTTATGGGGCTATAGGGAT
CCATTTTTGAGTTTGGTTCCGTACCCTGTTACTACCACAGTTGGTCTGTTTTATCCTTACAACAATACTG
CAGATGGAGTTTATAAAGTTTTCAATGGAAAAGATAACATAAGTAAAGTTGCCATAATCGACACATATAA
AGGTAAAAGGAATCTGTCCTATTGGGAAAGTCACTGCGACATGATTAATGGTACAGATGCAGCCTCATTT
CCACCTTTTGTTGAGAAAAGCCAGGTATTGCAGTTCTTTTCTTCTGATATTTGCAGGTCAATCTATGCTG
TATTTGAATCCGACGTTAATCTGAAAGGAATCCCTGTGTATAGATTTGTTCTTCCATCCAAGGCCTTTGC
CTCTCCAGTTGAAAACCCAGACAACTATTGTTTCTGCACAGAAAAAATTATCTCAAAAAATTGTACATCA
TATGGTGTGCTAGACATCAGCAAATGCAAAGAAGGGAGACCTGTGTACATTTCACTTCCTCATTTTCTGT
ATGCAAGTCCTGATGTTTCAGAACCTATTGATGGATTAAACCCAAATGAAGAAGAACATAGGACATACTT
GGATATTGAACCTATAACTGGATTCACTTTACAATTTGCAAAACGGCTGCAGGTCAACCTATTGGTCAAG
CCATCAGAAAAAATTCAAGTATTAAAGAATCTGAAGAGGAACTATATTGTGCCTATTCTTTGGCTTAATG
AGACTGGGACCATTGGTGATGAGAAGGCAAACATGTTCAGAAGTCAAGTAACTGGAAAAATAAACCTCCT
TGGCCTGATAGAAATGATCTTACTCAGTGTTGGTGTGGTGATGTTTGTTGCTTTTATGATTTCATATTGT
GCATGCAGATCGAAAACAATAAAATAAGAATTCTGCAGTCGACGGTACCGCGGGCCCGGGATCCACCGGA
TCTAAGATAACTGATCATAATCAGCCATACCACATTT
