>Addgene plasmid #56385 | mVenus-CD36-C-10 | addgene partial sequence | sequence record 108061 | N-ter GFP 5'-GGATCACTCTCGGCATGG-3'
GATCTGGCAGCAGTGGAGGTGGCTGTGACCGGAACTGTGGGCTCATCGCTGGGGCTGTCATTGGTGCTGT
CCTGGCTGTGTTTGGAGGTATTCTAATGCCAGTTGGAGACCTGCTTATCCAGAAGACAATTAAAAAGCAA
GTTGTCCTCGAAGAAGGTACAATTGCTTTTAAAAATTGGGTTAAAACAGGCACAGAAGTTTACAGACAGT
TTTGGATCTTTGATGTGCAAAATCCACAGGAAGTGATGATGAACAGCAGCAACATTCAAGTTAAGCAAAG
AGGTCCTTATACGTACAGAGTTCGTTTTCTAGCCAAGGAAAATGTAACCCAGGACGCTGAGGACAACACA
GTCTCTTTCCTGCAGCCCAATGGTGCCATCTTCGAACCTTCACTATCAGTTGGAACAGAGGCTGACAACT
TCACAGTTCTCAATCTGGCTGTGGCAGCTGCATCCCATATCTATCAAAATCAATTTGTTCAAATGATCCT
CAATTCACTTATTAACAAGTCAAAATCTTCTATGTTCCAAGTCAGAACTTTGAGAGAACTGTTATGGGGC
TATAGGGATCCATTTTTGAGTTTGGTTCCGTACCCTGTTACTACCACAGTTGGTCTGTTTTATCCTTACA
ACAATACTGCAGATGGAGTTTATAAAGTTTTCAATGGAAAAGATAACATAAGTAAAGTTGCCATAATCGA
CACATATAAAGGTAAAAGGAATCTGTCCTATTGGGAAAGTCACTGCGACATGATTAATGGTACAGATGCA
GCCTCATTTCCACCTTTTGTTGAGAAAAGCCAGGTATTGCAGTTCTTTTCTTCTGATATTTGCAGGTCAA
TCTATGCTGTATTTGAATCCGACGTTAATCTGAAAGGAATCCCTGTGTATAGATT
